Addgene plasmid #74502: pcFLAG-CSK-WT
Purpose: Overexpression of CSK in mammalian cells
Depositing lab: Lars Rönnstrand. Depositing organization: Lund University. Publication: The tyrosine kinase CSK associates with FLT3 and c-Kit receptors and regulates downstream signaling. Kazi JU, Vaapil M, Agarwal S, Bracco E, Pahlman S, Ronnstrand L. Cell Signal. 2013 Sep;25(9):1852-60. doi: 10.1016/j.cellsig.2013.05.016. Epub 2013 May 21. PubMed 23707526.
Backbone
  Vector backbone: pcFLAG
  Backbone manufacturer: this lab, modified from pcDNA3
  Vector type: Mammalian Expression
  Selectable markers: Neomycin (select with G418)
Growth in bacteria
  Bacterial resistance: Ampicillin, 100 μg/mL
  Growth temperature: 37°C
  Growth strain: DH5alpha
  Copy number: High Copy
Gene/Insert
  Gene/Insert name: CSK
  Species: H. sapiens (human)
  Mutation: K222R
  Entrez Gene: CSK
  Promoter: CMV
  Tag / fusion protein: FLAG (C terminal on backbone)
  Cloning method: Restriction Enzyme; 5′ cloning site unknown (unknown if destroyed); 3′ cloning site unknown (unknown if destroyed)
  Sequencing primers: 5′ CMV-F; 3′ BGHrev
Terms and licenses: Academic/Nonprofit Terms; Industry Terms: Not Available to Industry
Depositor comments: The depositor notes that a BamHI restriction site was inserted following the start codon of CSK. This site does not affect plasmid function.
How to cite: pcFLAG-CSK-WT was a gift from Lars Rönnstrand (Addgene plasmid # 74502 ; http://n2t.net/addgene:74502 ; RRID:Addgene_74502)
