[The description below was written by a language model from this plasmid's Addgene catalogue record.]
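Description:
pcFLAG-CSK-WT is a mammalian expression plasmid for overexpressing human CSK (C-terminal Src kinase), a cytoplasmic tyrosine kinase best known for negatively regulating Src-family kinases. It is built on pcFLAG, a vector the depositing lab derived from pcDNA3. In bacteria it is maintained as a high-copy plasmid under ampicillin selection. In mammalian cells a neomycin resistance marker allows G418 selection of stable transfectants.

The CSK coding sequence is driven by the CMV promoter, which gives strong constitutive transcription in most mammalian cell lines. The backbone supplies a FLAG epitope fused to the C terminus of the protein, so the product can be detected or immunoprecipitated with anti-FLAG antibodies. The use of a BGH reverse sequencing primer is consistent with the bovine growth hormone polyadenylation region found in pcDNA3-type vectors, although no feature table is provided to confirm this. The insert was introduced by restriction cloning, but the sites used are not recorded. The depositor notes that a BamHI site was placed directly after the CSK start codon and states that it does not affect function.

The record contains an inconsistency: the plasmid name indicates wild-type CSK, yet the mutation field lists K222R, a substitution of the kind generally used to make a kinase-inactive control. The information given cannot resolve which is correct, so the insert should be verified by sequencing before use. The associated work concerns CSK association with the FLT3 and c-Kit receptor tyrosine kinases and its influence on their downstream signalling, which fits use in transfection-based overexpression and interaction studies.
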