>Addgene plasmid #74502 | pcFLAG-CSK-WT | addgene partial sequence | sequence record 145966 | BGH-rev 5'-TAGAAGGCACAGTCGAGG-3'
ATTCTTACTTGTCATCGTCATCCTTGTAGTCCTCGAGCAGGTGCAGCTCGTGGGTTTTGATGTGCTCAAG
CTGCTCTCGGAGCTGTAGGAAGGAGGGCCGCATGGCGGCGTCCAGGTGCCAGCAGTTCTTCATGACTTCA
TAGACTGCGGGCGGGCAGCCGTCGGGGGCATCCATCTTGTAGCCCTTCTCCACCCGAGGGACGACGTCCT
TCAGGGGAATTCTTGGATAAGGCACTCGCCCAAAGGAGTAGATTTCCCAGAGAAGGATTCCGAAACTCCA
CACGTCAGACTTAGTGGAGAATTTCTTCTCTCTCAGGGCCTCAGGGGCTGTCCACTTGACTGGCAGCTTG
CCCGTGTCCTGGGTGCTGGACGCCTCCTTGGTGAGACCAAAGTCGCTGACCTTGGCCACGTTGTCCTCAG
ACACCAGCACATTGCGGGCAGCCAGGTCTCGATGCACGAAATTGTTGCCCTCCAGGTATTCCATGGCCTC
GCAGACATCTAGCGAGAACTTGAGGAGACAGTCTCCGCCCAGCACTGACCGACCCCTAGACCGCAGGTAG
TCCACAAGGCTCCCCTTGGCCATGTACTCAGTGACGATGTAGAGCCCGCCCTTCTCCTCCACGATCACGC
CCAGGAGCTGCACCAGGTTGCTATGCCGCAGTTGCGTCATGACTGAGGCTTCAGCCAGGAAGGCCTGGGC
AGTGGCGTCGTTCTTAATGCACCTGACGGCGACTTTGTTCCCTCGGTAATCGCCCAGCATCACGTCTCCG
AACTCCCCCTTCCCGATGGTCTGCAGCAGCTTCAGCTCCTTCATGTTCAGG
