>Addgene plasmid #74502 | pcFLAG-CSK-WT | addgene partial sequence | sequence record 145969 | CMV-F 5'-CGCAAATGGGCGGTAGGCGTG-3'
ACCCACTGCTTACTGGCTTATCGAAATTAATACGACTCACTATAGGGAGACCCAAGCTGGCTAGCGTTTA
AACTTAAGCTTGGTACCGAGCTCGGATCGGCCACCATGGGATCCTCAGCAATACAGGCCGCCTGGCCATC
CGGTACAGAATGTATTGCCAAGTACAACTTCCACGGCACTGCCGAGCAGGACCTGCCCTTCTGCAAAGGA
GACGTGCTCACCATTGTGGCCGTCACCAAGGACCCCAACTGGTACAAAGCCAAAAACAAGGTGGGCCGTG
AGGGCATCATCCCAGCCAACTACGTCCAGAAGCGGGAGGGCGTGAAGGCGGGTACCAAACTCAGCCTCAT
GCCTTGGTTCCACGGCAAGATCACACGGGAGCAGGCTGAGCGGCTTCTGTACCCGCCGGAGACAGGCCTG
TTCCTGGTGCGGGAGAGCACCAACTACCCCGGAGACTACACGCTGTGCGTGAGCTGCGACGGCAAGGTGG
AGCACTACCGCATCATGTACCATGCCAGCAAGCTCAGCATCGACGAGGAGGTGTACTTTGAGAACCTCAT
GCAGCTGGTGGAGCACTACACCTCAGACGCAGATGGACTCTGTACGCGCCTCATTAAACCAAAGGTCATG
GAGGGCACAGTGGCGGCCCAGGATGAGTTCTACCGCAGCGGCTGGGCCCTGAACATGAAGGAGCTGAAGC
TGCTGCAGACCATCGGGAAGGGGGAGTTCGGAGACGTGATGCTGGGCGATTACCGAGGGAACAAAGTCGC
CGTCA
